>Addgene plasmid #133656 | ZJOM57 | addgene full sequence | sequence record 318176 | Addgene NGS Result
GAACGCGGCCGCCAGCTGAAGCTTTGTTAATCATTATCCATTTTTGCTTTGCCCTTGCCTTTTGCTTTGC
AGCGTCTAAGTCGAGTTTGGACATGATTGAAAATGGAGGCCTAAATAACAAAGCTAATTTCTGCTCCTTG
GAAATGGTTTTAGGCTTTCTCACTAATTTGGTGTACTCCTTGATATTGCCGTCTTCATCAAGTTCGATGA
CCGGCTCTTCCACATACTCATATTCGTCGTCGTCATTTTCTTCCTCGGAGTCCAAGGAATCTGAAGAGTT
GTCATTGATGTATGTATTAGTATTTGTGTCATCCAATCGTTGATTAAAAATGCTTTCAGGTCTTCCTTCG
TCAAACATGTCGTTCACCCTATGCAATGGTTCAAATCTTCCGCCAATGCCGCCGTAAGAAATTGGGAATC
CTGAAGTTTCAGTAAGTACTTCATGTCTTGCCTCATCAGGTGGCCTGACATAATCTTGGTCAGGCTGTTG
TTGTTGGTAAGCTTCCCTTTGCAACCTCTCCGCTAATTGTGCATCGGCATCTGAATCTACAGAGGTGGGC
GCCATAGGAGTCGAATTAGACGGAGTAGGTGTGTTGTTACTGCTCAGTAAAGCAGCCCCACCATTTTCGA
AAAACAATGATATGGCTGTGTTCAAGTTCCCGTCTGCCATTTCGATGAATTGAGTGGCAATAGCAGCGTC
ATCAGCGCCAGTGATGGCCATAAATTCGTCTACTTTTCCCTCTGACATATAAAAGGTATGTTATTATTGC
CACACGTCGTAGTCTATGCGTTTGTAGTGACACTATTGAGCGATCATAGCTAAGATGTCGTTAACAAGTA
GTAGAGTTTGCGTGAATGTATGAATATTTCCCTTTTTCCTTAAAAATTCCTTGCATTTTGGTAATCGTGT
GTAATGATAAGGGCGTTATTCGACTTATATGAGCATGGGGTATATTATTGAGGTAGTTAATACTAGTCAT
CGTAAAAGCAGAAGCACGAAACAAGGAGGCAAACCACTAAAAGGATGGCCCCAAATCAAAGATCACGTTC
GCTTCTGCAGAGACATCGAGGAAAGGTACTCATTTCATTGACTGGAATAGCTGCTTTATTTACCACAGGG
TCGGTGGTAGTGTTTTTCGTGAAGAGATGGTTGTATAAACAGCAGTTACGGATTACTGAGCAACACTTCA
TCAAAGAACAGATCAAAAGAAGGTTCGAGCAGACACAGGAAGACTCGTTGTACACAATATACGAGCTACT
TCCTGTATGGAGAATGGTTTTGAATGAAAACGATTTGAATTTGGACAGCATCGTTACCCAATTAAAGGAC
CAAAAGAACCAGTTGACTAGAGCAAAGTCTAGTGAAAGCAGAGAAAGTTCGCCGTTAAAAAGTAAAGCTG
AGTTGTGGAACGAGTTAGAACTAAAGAGTTTGATCAAGCTGGTGACAGTGACGTACACAGTATCGTCGCT
GATTCTTTTAACAAGACTGCAACTAAATATCCTGACAAGAAACGAGTACCTGGACTCCGCAATAAAATTA
ACCATGCAGCAGGAAAACTGCAACAAACTACAGAATAGGTTCTATAACTGGGTTACATCGTGGTGGAGCG
ATCCGGAGGACAAAGCGGATGATGCAATGGTAATGGCAGCAAAAAAGTCAAAGAAAGAAGGCCAGGAAGT
GTATATTAATGAGCAAGCTTTCCTATCACTATCATGGTGGATTCTTAACAAGGGGTGGTTGAGTTACAAT
GAAATAATTACAAATCAAATCGAAATTGAATTTGACGGCATACACCCAAGAGATACTCTAACGTTAGAAG
AATTTAGTTCTCGTCTCACGAACATATTCCGGAACACGAATTCCCAAATATTCCAGCAAAATAATAATAA
CCTCACGTCTATTTTGCTTCCTAAAGATTCCAGTGGACAGGAGTTTCTTCTGTCACAGACGCTTGACGCG
GATGCTTTAACAAGTTTTCACTCTAACACACTAGTTTTTAATCAATTGGTGAATGAACTGACCCAATGTA
TCGAAAGCACAGCAACATCCATAGTGTTAGAGTCTCTAATAAATGAATCATTCCATTTCATAATGAACAA
GGTCGGCATAAAGACAATAGCCAAGAAAAAACCTGGCCAAGAAGATCAGCAACAGTATCAAATGGCAGTT
TTCGCTATGTCGATGAAAGACTGTTGCCAAGAAATGCTTCAAACAACTGCCGGGTCTTCCCATAGCGGCA
GCGTGAACGAATACCTGGCCACTCTGGATTCTGTGCAGCCGCTCGATGATCTGAGCGCCAGCGTATACAG
CAACTTTGGCGTCTCCAGCTCGTTTTCCTTCAAGCCTGCTTCGTACGCTGCAGGTCGTGGGATTCCTGGG
TTAATTAACATCGCTAGCATGGTTTCCAAAGGTGAAGAGAACAATATGGCTGTCATCAAGCCCTTCATGA
GATTCAAGGTGCACATGGAGGGCTCCGTGAACGGCCACGAGTTCGAGATCGAGGGCGAGGGCGAGGGCAA
GCCCTACGAGGGCACCCAGACCGCCAAGCTGCAGGTGACCAAGGGCGGCCCCCTGCCCTTCGCCTGGGAC
ATCCTGTCCCCCCAGTTCCAGTACGGCTCCAAGGTGTACGTGAAGCACCCCGCCGACATCCCCGACTACA
AGAAGCTGTCCTTCCCCGAGGGCTTCAAGTGGGAGAGAGTGATGAACTTCGAGGACGGCGGCGTGGTGAC
CGTGACCCAGGACTCCTCCCTGCAGGACGGCACCTTCATCTACCACGTGAAGTTCATCGGCGTGAACTTC
CCCTCCGACGGCCCCGTAATGCAGAAGAAGACTCTGGGCTGGGAGCCCTCCACCGAGAGACTGTACCCCA
GAGACGGCGTGCTGAAGGGCGAGATCCACAAGGCGCTGAAGCTGAAGGGCGGCGGCCACTACCTGGTGGA
GTTCAAGTCAATCTACATGGCCAAGAAGCCCGTGAAGCTGCCCGGCTACTACTACGTGGACTCCAAGCTG
GACATCACCTCCCACAACGAGGACTACACCGTGGTGGAGCAGTACGAGAGAGCCGAGGCCAGACACCACC
TGTTCTTAATTCCAGTTCCAACGCGTGATCTTGAGAAGCCATTCAACGTCATCAAGCCCTTCATGAGATT
CAAGGTGCACATGGAGGGCTCCGTGAACGGCCACGAGTTCGAGATCGAGGGCGAGGGCGAGGGCAAGCCC
TACGAGGGCACCCAGACCGCCAAGCTGCAGGTGACCAAGGGCGGCCCCCTGCCCTTCGCCTGGGACATCC
TGTCCCCCCAGTTCCAGTACGGCTCCAAGGTGTACGTGAAGCACCCCGCCGACATCCCCGACTACAAGAA
GCTGTCCTTCCCCGAGGGCTTCAAGTGGGAGAGAGTGATGAACTTCGAGGACGGCGGCGTGGTGACCGTG
ACCCAGGACTCCTCCCTGCAGGACGGCACCTTCATCTACCACGTGAAGTTCATCGGCGTGAACTTCCCCT
CCGACGGCCCCGTAATGCAGAAGAAGACTCTGGGCTGGGAGCCCTCCACCGAGAGACTGTACCCCAGAGA
CGGCGTGCTGAAGGGCGAGATCCACAAGGCGCTGAAGCTGAAGGGCGGCGGCCACTACCTGGTGGAGTTC
AAGTCAATCTACATGGCCAAGAAGCCCGTGAAGCTGCCCGGCTACTACTACGTGGACTCCAAGCTGGACA
TCACCTCCCACAACGAGGACTACACCGTGGTGGAGCAGTACGAGAGAGCCGAGGCCAGACACCACCTGTT
CTTAATTGTCGTTCTGAACAGAGCTGAGACTCCATTGCCATTGGATCCAACCGGTAAGGTCAAGGCTGAG
CTGGATACTAGGCCTAGGTGAGGCGCGCCACTTCTAAATAAGCGAATTTCTTATGATTTATGATTTTTAT
TATTAAATAAGTTATAAAAAAAATAAGTGTATACAAATTTTAAAGTGACTCTTAGGTTTTAAAACGAAAA
TTCTTATTCTTGAGTAACTCTTTCCTGTAGGTCAGGTTGCTTTCTCAGGTATAGTATGAGGTCGCTCTTA
TTGACCACACCTCTACCGGCAGATCCGCTAGGGATAACAGGGTAATATCTGCAGGTCGACAACCCTTAAT
ATAACTTCGTATAATGTATGCTATACGAAGTTATTAGGTCTAGAGCGGCCGCGGAACGATCATTCACTAT
ATATATATCAATTTATATATACGTATGTGTAATTGAAGAAAGATACGTTTTTTCCTCTATTGAGAGGCCT
GCTGGATGAATAGCTTTACCTTTTCTAAATCCTTGATACCATCAGTCTCTACTCCTCCACTTACATCGAC
ACCGATCGCATTTGGTAACATATTAATGGCAACAGAAACGTTATCAGGATTCAATCCACCAGCGATAATG
AATTTTATCTCGGGATGACTTGCAGACCAACTGGAAATTGCACTCCAATTCAATTTCTCACCAGTGCCAC
CTTCACCAGAATCGAACAACGTCAGCACATTGTCTACGTGTTCATACAGGTCCAGTAGTAATTCACAATC
CTGTGGGAACTGGAACCTCTTAATGATTGGAATTGAAGATGGGATCAAAGATCTGTATTCTTTAATATCT
TCATCTCCATGTAATTGTATCACATCTAGATTATATTCGTGGTACAGTTGAAGGACATCATCAACGGACT
GATTTCTAAACACCCCGACTAGTTTAGTACCTTTCACGTTCTCTTGTTGGTGAACTGCAGTTGAAATACC
TTTCGCAACAGATGAGTCAATGGTTCTTTTCCTACCGGGAACACAAATGATACCTAAGTAATCAGCACCA
TCATCCACAGCAGTCTTTGCAGCTTCAACGGTTTGCAAACCACACACTTTAACGAGCATCACAGTAGATT
TCGCAAGAGGGTAGCTCGCTCAGAGTACCCAAGTAAATGATTAGTAAACTGATGTTTGATAGTTCAATTT
TTCAATGAAATAACCTTATATTAAAATTGATATTACTATTATACAAAAATAAAGAATAAAGGATTTGAGT
TTATACATAAAATACCATTATTATTTGTTCAGTGAGAGATACTGGGGTATATGGGATGTGTGTAGTGATA
CCATGCAATCATGTATCAAACATGGGCCCGGTACCGAGCTCTCGAGAACCCTTAATATAACTTCGTATAA
TGTATGCTATACGAAGTTATTAGGTGATATCAGATCCACTAGTGGCCTATGCGGCCGCGGATCTGCCGGT
CTCCCTATAGTGAGTCGTATTAATTTCGATAAGCCAGGTTAACCTGCATTAATGAATCGGCCAACGCGCG
GGGAGAGGCGGTTTGCGTATTGGGCGCTCTTCCGCTTCCTCGCTCACTGACTCGCTGCGCTCGGTCGTTC
GGCTGCGGCGAGCGGTATCAGCTCACTCAAAGGCGGTAATACGGTTATCCACAGAATCAGGGGATAACGC
AGGAAAGAACATGTGAGCAAAAGGCCAGCAAAAGGCCAGGAACCGTAAAAAGGCCGCGTTGCTGGCGTTT
TTCCATAGGCTCCGCCCCCCTGACGAGCATCACAAAAATCGACGCTCAAGTCAGAGGTGGCGAAACCCGA
CAGGACTATAAAGATACCAGGCGTTTCCCCCTGGAAGCTCCCTCGTGCGCTCTCCTGTTCCGACCCTGCC
GCTTACCGGATACCTGTCCGCCTTTCTCCCTTCGGGAAGCGTGGCGCTTTCTCATAGCTCACGCTGTAGG
TATCTCAGTTCGGTGTAGGTCGTTCGCTCCAAGCTGGGCTGTGTGCACGAACCCCCCGTTCAGCCCGACC
GCTGCGCCTTATCCGGTAACTATCGTCTTGAGTCCAACCCGGTAAGACACGACTTATCGCCACTGGCAGC
AGCCACTGGTAACAGGATTAGCAGAGCGAGGTATGTAGGCGGTGCTACAGAGTTCTTGAAGTGGTGGCCT
AACTACGGCTACACTAGAAGAACAGTATTTGGTATCTGCGCTCTGCTGAAGCCAGTTACCTTCGGAAAAA
GAGTTGGTAGCTCTTGATCCGGCAAACAAACCACCGCTGGTAGCGGTGGTTTTTTTGTTTGCAAGCAGCA
GATTACGCGCAGAAAAAAAGGATCTCAAGAAGATCCTTTGATCTTTTCTACGGGGTCTGACGCTCAGTGG
AACGAAAACTCACGTTAAGGGATTTTGGTCATGAGATTATCAAAAAGGATCTTCACCTAGATCCTTTTAA
ATTAAAAATGAAGTTTTAAATCAATCTAAAGTATATATGAGTAAACTTGGTCTGACAGTTACCAATGCTT
AATCAGTGAGGCACCTATCTCAGCGATCTGTCTATTTCGTTCATCCATAGTTGCCTGACTCCCCGTCGTG
TAGATAACTACGATACGGGAGGGCTTACCATCTGGCCCCAGTGCTGCAATGATACCGCGAGACCCACGCT
CACCGGCTCCAGATTTATCAGCAATAAACCAGCCAGCCGGAAGGGCCGAGCGCAGAAGTGGTCCTGCAAC
TTTATCCGCCTCCATCCAGTCTATTAATTGTTGCCGGGAAGCTAGAGTAAGTAGTTCGCCAGTTAATAGT
TTGCGCAACGTTGTTGCCATTGCTACAGGCATCGTGGTGTCACGCTCGTCGTTTGGTATGGCTTCATTCA
GCTCCGGTTCCCAACGATCAAGGCGAGTTACATGATCCCCCATGTTGTGCAAAAAAGCGGTTAGCTCCTT
CGGTCCTCCGATCGTTGTCAGAAGTAAGTTGGCCGCAGTGTTATCACTCATGGTTATGGCAGCACTGCAT
AATTCTCTTACTGTCATGCCATCCGTAAGATGCTTTTCTGTGACTGGTGAGTACTCAACCAAGTCATTCT
GAGAATAGTGTATGCGGCGACCGAGTTGCTCTTGCCCGGCGTCAATACGGGATAATACCGCGCCACATAG
CAGAACTTTAAAAGTGCTCATCATTGGAAAACGTTCTTCGGGGCGAAAACTCTCAAGGATCTTACCGCTG
TTGAGATCCAGTTCGATGTAACCCACTCGTGCACCCAACTGATCTTCAGCATCTTTTACTTTCACCAGCG
TTTCTGGGTGAGCAAAAACAGGAAGGCAAAATGCCGCAAAAAAGGGAATAAGGGCGACACGGAAATGTTG
AATACTCATACTCTTCCTTTTTCAATATTATTGAAGCATTTATCAGGGTTATTGTCTCATGAGCGGATAC
ATATTTGAATGTATTTAGAAAAATAAACAAATAGGGGTTCCGCGCACATTTCCCCGAAAAGTGCCACCTG
ACGTCTAAGAAACCATTATTATCATGACATTAACCTATAAAAATAGGCGTATCACGAGGCCCTTTCGTCT
CGCGCGTTTCGGTGATGACGGTGAAAACCTCTGACACATGCAGCTCCCGGAGACGGTCACAGCTTGTCTG
TAAGCGGATGCCGGGAGCAGACAAGCCCGTCAGGGCGCGTCAGCGGGTGTTGGCGGGTGTCGGGGCTGGC
TTAACTATGCGGCATCAGAGCAGATTGTACTGAGAGTGCACCATATGGACATATTGTCGTTAGAACGCGG
CTACAATTAATACATAACCTTATGTATCATACACATACGATTTAGGTGACACTATA
Features (pLannotate 1.2.2; 16 found; start..end, strand, type, name):
   1025..2347    +  CDS            PEX3: PEX3_YEAST - Also known as PAS3 From Saccharomyces cerevisiae (strain ATCC 204508 / S288c) (Baker's yeast).
   2399..3784    +  CDS            tdimer2(12): tdimer2(12) is a basic (constitutively fluorescent) orange fluorescent protein published in 2002, derived from Discosoma sp.. It has low acid sensitivity.
   3785..3862    +  CDS            aspS (fragment): SYD_THEKO - Experimental evidence at protein level: Swiss-Prot protein existence level 1. Catalyzes the attachment of L-aspartate to tRNA(Asp) in a two-step reaction: L-aspartate is first activated by ATP to form Asp- AMP and then transferred to the acceptor end of tRNA(Asp). Is specific for tRNA(Asp) since it aspartylates tRNA(Asn) 3 orders of magnitude less efficiently than tRNA(Asp). From Thermococcus kodakarensis (strain ATCC BAA-918 / JCM 12380 / KOD1) (Pyrococcus kodakaraensis (strain KOD1)).
   3892..4079    +  terminator     ADH1 terminator: S. cerevisiae ADH1; transcription terminator for the S. cerevisiae alcohol dehydrogenase 1 (ADH1) gene
   4131..4164    -  protein_bind   loxP: Cre-mediated recombination occurs in the 8-bp core sequence (GCATACAT). Cre recombinase
   4260..4889    -  CDS            TRP1: TRPF_KLULA - Protein inferred from homology: Swiss-Prot protein existence level 3. From Kluyveromyces lactis (strain ATCC 8585 / CBS 2359 / DSM 70799 / NBRC 1267 / NRRL Y-1140 / WM37) (Yeast) (Candida sphaerica).
   5167..5200    -  protein_bind   loxP: Cre-mediated recombination occurs in the 8-bp core sequence (GCATACAT). Cre recombinase
   5254..5272    -  promoter       T7 promoter: promoter for bacteriophage T7 RNA polymerase
   5294..5347    -  CDS            lacI (fragment): lac repressor; lacI; The lac repressor binds to the lac operator to inhibit transcription in E. coli. This inhibition can be relieved by adding lactose or isopropyl-β-D-thiogalactopyranoside (IPTG).
   5530..6118    -  rep_origin     ori: high-copy-number ColE1/pMB1/pBR322/pUC origin of replication
   6289..7149    -  CDS            AmpR: β-lactamase; bla; confers resistance to ampicillin, carbenicillin, and related antibiotics
   7150..7254    -  promoter       AmpR promoter: bla
   7349..7384    +  CDS            rop (fragment): Rop protein, which maintains plasmids at low copy number; rop
   7486..7537    +  misc_feature   bom (fragment): basis of mobility region from pBR322
   7597..748     -  CDS            UBX5 (fragment) (across the origin): UBX5_YEAST - Experimental evidence at protein level: Swiss-Prot protein existence level 1. Involved in CDC48-dependent protein degradation through the ubiquitin/proteasome pathway. From Saccharomyces cerevisiae (strain ATCC 204508 / S288c) (Baker's yeast).
   7600..2       +  promoter       SP6 promoter (across the origin): promoter for bacteriophage SP6 RNA polymerase
