[The description below was written by a language model from this plasmid's Addgene catalogue record and pLannotate feature annotations shown in this document.]
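Description:
ZJOM57 is a yeast integrative expression plasmid built on the Clhn-DuDre-Trp backbone, designed to place a fluorescently tagged copy of the Saccharomyces cerevisiae peroxin gene PEX3 into the genome as an additional copy, leaving the endogenous locus in place. It carries no annotated yeast replication origin, consistent with its use by chromosomal integration. In E. coli it is propagated through a high-copy ColE1/pUC-type origin and selected with ampicillin via the β-lactamase gene; short fragments of rop, bom and lacI, plus T7 and SP6 promoters, are remnants of the cloning backbone.

The insert, named p1k-PEX3-DuDre, consists of the PEX3 coding sequence preceded by about one kilobase of upstream sequence. The name suggests this is the native PEX3 promoter region, and the annotated fragment of the UBX5 gene within that stretch appears to be flanking genomic sequence, although the record does not explicitly identify the promoter. PEX3 is fused at its C terminus to DuDre, which the feature table recognises as a tdimer2(12)-like tandem-dimer fluorescent protein derived from Discosoma DsRed. The short "aspS" match immediately after it is probably a spurious annotation of the tail of the tag. Transcription ends at the ADH1 terminator. Downstream lies the Kluyveromyces lactis TRP1 auxotrophic marker, used to select integrants in trp1 strains. It is flanked by two loxP sites in the same orientation, so Cre recombinase could in principle excise the marker.

Because Pex3 is a peroxisomal membrane protein, the fusion serves as an orange-red marker for peroxisomes in live-cell imaging, as part of a validated set of fluorescent organelle markers for budding yeast.
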