Addgene plasmid #133656: ZJOM57
Purpose: Integration of PEX3-DuDre as an additional copy in genome, use auxotrophic marker TRP1(Kluyveromyces lactis). Marker for yeast peroxisome.
Depositing lab: Zhiping Xie. Depositing organization: Shanghai Jiao Tong University. Publication: A Validated Set of Fluorescent-Protein-Based Markers for Major Organelles in Yeast (Saccharomyces cerevisiae). Zhu J, Zhang ZT, Tang SW, Zhao BS, Li H, Song JZ, Li D, Xie Z. MBio. 2019 Sep 3;10(5). pii: mBio.01691-19. doi: 10.1128/mBio.01691-19. PubMed 31481383.
Backbone
  Vector backbone: Clhn-DuDre-Trp
  Vector type: Yeast Expression
Growth in bacteria
  Bacterial resistance: Ampicillin, 100 μg/mL
  Growth temperature: 37°C
  Growth strain: DH5alpha
  Copy number: Unknown
Gene/Insert
  Gene/Insert name: p1k-PEX3-DuDre
  Species: S. cerevisiae (budding yeast)
  Insert size (bp): 2300
  Entrez Gene: PEX3 (a.k.a. YDR329C, PAS3)
  Tag / fusion protein: DuDre (C terminal on insert)
  Cloning method: Gibson Cloning
Terms and licenses: Academic/Nonprofit Terms; Industry Terms: Not Available to Industry
How to cite: ZJOM57 was a gift from Zhiping Xie (Addgene plasmid # 133656 ; http://n2t.net/addgene:133656 ; RRID:Addgene_133656)
